>Addgene plasmid #145872 | pAc5.1B-EGFP-DmHPat_226-499_A | depositor full sequence | sequence record 288317 | Full Sequence
CTTCAAGGAATTAATTCTATATTCTAAAAACACAAATGATACTTCTAAAAAAAATCATGAATGGCATCAA
CTCTGAATCAAATCTTTGCAGATGCACCTACTTCTCATTTCCACTGTCACATCATTTTTCCAGATCTCGC
TGCCTGTTATGTGGCCCACAAACCAAGACACGTTTTATGGCCATTAAAGCTGGCTGATCGTCGCCAAACA
CCAAATACATATCAATATGTACATTCGAGAAAGAAGCGATCAAAGAAGCGTCTTCGGGCGAGTAGGAGAA
TGCGGAGGAGAAGGAGAACGAGCTGATCTAGTATCTCTCCACAATCCAATGCCAACTGACCAACTGGCCA
TATTCGGAGCAATTTGAAGCCAATTTCCATCGCCTGGCGATCGCTCCATTCTTGGCTATATGTTTTTCAC
CGTTCCCGGGGCCATTTTCAAAGACTCGTCGGTAAGATAAGATTGTGTCACTCGCTGTCTCTCTTCATTT
GTCGAAGAATGCTGAGGAATTTCGCGATGACGTCGGCGAGTATTTTGAAGAATGAGAATAATTTGTATTT
ATACGAAAATCAGTTAGTGGAATTTTCTACAAAAACATGTTATCTATAGATAATTTTGTTGCAAAATATG
TTGACTATGACAAAGATTGTATGTATATACCTTTAATGTATTCTCATTTTCTTATGTATTTATAATGGCA
ATGATGATACTGATGATATTTTAAGATGATGCCAGACCACAGGCTGATTTCTGCGTCTTTTGCCGAACGC
AGTGCATGTGCGGTTGTTGTTTTTTGGAATAGTTTCAATTTTCGGACTGTCCGCTTTGATTTCAGTTTCT
TGGCTTATTCAAAAAGCAAAGTAAAGCCAAAAAAGCGAGATGGCAATACCAAATGCGGCAAAACGGTAGT
GGAAGGAAAGGGGTGCGGGGCAGCGGAAGGAAGGGTGGGGCGGGGCGTGGCGGGGTCTGTGGCTGGGCGC
GACGTCACCGACGTTGGAGCCACTCCTTTGACCATGTGTGCGTGTGTGTATTATTCGTGTCTCGCCACTC
GCCGGTTGTTTTTTTCTTTTTATCTCGCTCTCTCTAGCGCCATCTCGTACGCATGCTCAACGCACCGCAT
GTTGCCGTGTCCTTTATGCGTCATTTTGGCTCGAAATAGGCAATTATTTAAACAAAGATTAGTCAACGAA
AACGCTAAAATAAATAAGTCTACAATATGGTTACTTATTGCCATGTGTGTGCAGCCAACGATAGCAACAA
AAGCAACAACACAGTGGCTTTCCCTCTTTCACTTTTTGTTTGCAAGCGCGTGCGAGCAAGACGGCACGAC
CGGCAAACGCAATTACGCTGACAAAGAGCAGACGAAGTTTTGGCCGAAAAACATCAAGGCGCCTGATACG
AATGCATTTGCAATAACAATTGCGATATTTAATATTGTTTATGAAGCTGTTTGACTTCAAAACACACAAA
AAAAAAAATAAAACAAATTATTTGAAAGAGAATTAGGAATCGGACAGCTTATCGTTACGGGCTAACAGCA
CACCGAGACGAAATAGCTTACCTGACGTCACAGCCTCTGGAAGAACTGCCGCCAAGCAGAGAGAGAGAGA
AAAAGAGGGAGAGCAGCTTAGACCGCATGTGCTTGTGTGTGAGGCGTCTCTCTCTTCGTCTCCTGTTTGC
GCAAACGCATAGACTGCACTGAGAAAATCGATTACCTATTTTTTATGAATGAATATTTGCACTATTACTA
TTCAAAACTATTAAGATAGCAATCACATTCAATAGCCAAATACTATACCACCTGAGCGATGCAACGAAAT
GATCAATTTGAGCAAAAATGCTGCATATTTAGGACGGCATCATTATAGAAATGCTTCTTGCTGTGTACTT
TTCTCTCGTCTGGCAGCTGTTTCGCCGTTATTGTTAAAACCGGCTTAAGTTAGGTGTGTTTTCTACGACT
AGTGATGCCCCTACTAGAAGATGTGTGTTGCACAAATGTCCCTGAATAACCAATTTGAAGTGCAGATAGC
AGTAAACGTAAGCTAATATGAATATTATTTAACTGTAATGTTTTAATATCGCTGGACATTACTAATAAAC
CCACTATAAACACATGTACATATGTATGTTTTGGCATACAATGAGTAGTTGGGGAAAAAATGTGTAAAAG
CACCGTGACCATCACAGCATAAAGATAACCAGCTGAAGTATCGAATATGAGTAACCCCCAAATTGAATCA
CATGCCGCAACTGATAGGACCCATGGAAGTACACTCTTCATGGCGATATACAAGACACACACAAGCACGA
ACACCCAGTTGCGGAGGAAATTCTCCGTAAATGAAAACCCAATCGGCGAACAATTCATACCCATATATGG
TAAAAGTTTTGAACGCGACTTGAGAGCGGAGAGCATTGCGGCTGATAAGGTTTTAGCGCTAAGCGGGCTT
TATAAAACGGGCTGCGGGACCAGTTTTCATATCACTACCGTTTGAGTTCTTGTGCTGTGTGGATACTCCT
CCCGACACAAAGCCGCTCCATCAGCCAGCAGTCGTCTAATCCAGAGACCCCGGATCGGGGTACCAACATG
GTGAGCAAGGGCGAGGAGCTGTTCACCGGGGTGGTGCCCATCCTGGTCGAGCTGGACGGCGACGTAAACG
GCCACAAGTTCAGCGTGTCCGGCGAGGGCGAGGGCGATGCCACCTACGGCAAGCTGACCCTGAAGTTCAT
CTGCACCACCGGCAAGCTGCCCGTGCCCTGGCCCACCCTCGTGACCACCCTGACCTACGGCGTGCAGTGC
TTCAGCCGCTACCCCGACCACATGAAGCAGCACGACTTCTTCAAGTCCGCCATGCCCGAAGGCTACGTCC
AGGAGCGCACCATCTTCTTCAAGGACGACGGCAACTACAAGACCCGCGCCGAGGTGAAGTTCGAGGGCGA
CACCCTGGTGAACCGCATCGAGCTGAAGGGCATCGACTTCAAGGAGGACGGCAACATCCTGGGGCACAAG
CTGGAGTACAACTACAACAGCCACAACGTCTATATCATGGCCGACAAGCAGAAGAACGGCATCAAGGTGA
ACTTCAAGATCCGCCACAACATCGAGGACGGCAGCGTGCAGCTCGCCGACCACTACCAGCAGAACACCCC
CATCGGCGACGGCCCCGTGCTGCTGCCCGACAACCACTACCTGAGCACCCAGTCCGCCCTGAGCAAAGAC
CCCAACGAGAAGCGCGATCACATGGTCCTGCTGGAGTTCGTGACCGCCGCCGGGATCACTCTCGGCATGG
ACGAGCTGTACAAGCCAAGCTTGAATTCTGCAGATATCATGCCGAAACAACAGCAGCAGAGCCAGCAACA
GGCGGAACGCAAAATGTTTGATGATTTTAGTCTGGGTAACAGGCAGCAGGTGCCTACACCAACCATGTTG
CAGCAACAGATGTTGCAGCAGCAGCATCATCAGAAACAACAGTCGCAGCAGCAGCCGCCACAACAAGCGC
AGCACAAGGTACCCCCTGGCTTCTTGGGCACGCCGCACACCTCTCCACCGAGGCCAAATTTGGGTTTCCC
CGGACCCGAGCTACTGCCCACGCCATCGTCGCAGCAACAACTAAACGGTATTGGTGGCAACCGAGTGCCG
CCCGGATTTATTTACCCGCAAGGTCTGCCCGGGAATATTCCGCAATTGCCCCAGCATCCTCTAATGCAGC
AGCACATGCCGCACAACTTTCCACTGCCCGGCGGCAACCAGCGACCTCTACCCAATCCACAAGCTCTGCC
CACGGCCCTGAACAATTTCGCGATGCATCCAAGCTTCAATGCGATGCGCGCCGCTGGAATCCATCCAGGG
GCTTTTATGCAACCTCCCCATCCGCACCAGATGCTGCCACCGCGAATGCCGCCGCACCCGCTGCAAGCTG
CCACAAGTCTATTAGGTCAGCAGCCACCGAATTCCATGTATAACATGTTCAACATGCGACTAGTGCAAGA
GATCCAGCAAAACCATCCGCTGCTTCAACAGGCTGCTGTTGTACGCCAAATGCAACAGAGCAGAGCAGGA
TCCGTGGCCAGCGATCGTCAGAGATCGCAGGCGCAACAGCAGCAACAAGGACGACGTCCAGATGGTACAG
GAAATTACCCGCTGGAAGAGTACTAGGCGGCCGCTCGAGTCTAGAGGGCCCGCGGTTCGAAGGTAAGCCT
ATCCCTAACCCTCTCCTCGGTCTCGATTCTACGCGTACCGGTCATCATCACCATCACCATTGAGTTTAAA
CCCGCTGATCAGCCTCGACTGTGCCTTCTAAGGCCTGAGCTCGCTGATCAGCCTCGATCGAGGATCCAGA
CATGATAAGATACATTGATGAGTTTGGACAAACCACAACTAGAATGCAGTGAAAAAAATGCTTTATTTGT
GAAATTTGTGATGCTATTGCTTTATTTGTAACCATTATAAGCTGCAATAAACAAGTTAACAACAACAATT
GCATTCATTTTATGTTTCAGGTTCAGGGGGAGGTGTGGGAGGTTTTTTAAAGCAAGTAAAACCTCTACAA
ATGTGGTATGGCTGATTATGATCAGTCGACCGATGCCCTTGAGAGCCTTCAACCCAGTCAGCTCCTTCCG
GTGGGCGCGGGGCATGACTATCGTCGCCGCACTTATGACTGTCTTCTTTATCATGCAACTCGTAGGACAG
GTGCCGGCAGCGCTCTGGGTCATTTTCGGCGAGGACCGCTTTCGCTGGAGCGCGACGATGATCGGCCTGT
CGCTTGCGGTATTCGGAATCTTGCACGCCCTCGCTCAAGCCTTCGTCACTGGTCCCGCCACCAAACGTTT
CGGCGAGAAGCAGGCCATTATCGCCGGCATGGCGGCCGACGCGCTGGGCTACGTCTTGCTGGCGTTCGCG
ACGCGAGGCTGGATGGCCTTCCCCATTATGATTCTTCTCGCTTCCGGCGGCATCGGGATGCCCGCGTTGC
AGGCCATGCTGTCCAGGCAGGTAGATGACGACCATCAGGGACAGCTTCAAGGATCGCTCGCGGCTCTTAC
CAGCCAGCAAAAGGCCAGGAACCGTAAAAAGGCCGCGTTGCTGGCGTTTTTCCATAGGCTCCGCCCCCCT
GACGAGCATCACAAAAATCGACGCTCAAGTCAGAGGTGGCGAAACCCGACAGGACTATAAAGATACCAGG
CGTTTCCCCCTGGAAGCTCCCTCGTGCGCTCTCCTGTTCCGACCCTGCCGCTTACCGGATACCTGTCCGC
CTTTCTCCCTTCGGGAAGCGTGGCGCTTTCTCAATGCTCACGCTGTAGGTATCTCAGTTCGGTGTAGGTC
GTTCGCTCCAAGCTGGGCTGTGTGCACGAACCCCCCGTTCAGCCCGACCGCTGCGCCTTATCCGGTAACT
ATCGTCTTGAGTCCAACCCGGTAAGACACGACTTATCGCCACTGGCAGCAGCCACTGGTAACAGGATTAG
CAGAGCGAGGTATGTAGGCGGTGCTACAGAGTTCTTGAAGTGGTGGCCTAACTACGGCTACACTAGAAGG
ACAGTATTTGGTATCTGCGCTCTGCTGAAGCCAGTTACCTTCGGAAAAAGAGTTGGTAGCTCTTGATCCG
GCAAACAAACCACCGCTGGTAGCGGTGGTTTTTTTGTTTGCAAGCAGCAGATTACGCGCAGAAAAAAAGG
ATCTCAAGAAGATCCTTTGATCTTTTCTACGGGGTCTGACGCTCAGTGGAACGAAAACTCACGTTAAGGG
ATTTTGGTCATGAGATTATCAAAAAGGATCTTCACCTAGATCCTTTTAAATTAAAAATGAAGTTTTAAAT
CAATCTAAAGTATATATGAGTAAACTTGGTCTGACAGTTACCAATGCTTAATCAGTGAGGCACCTATCTC
AGCGATCTGTCTATTTCGTTCATCCATAGTTGCCTGACTCCCCGTCGTGTAGATAACTACGATACGGGAG
GGCTTACCATCTGGCCCCAGTGCTGCAATGATACCGCGAGACCCACGCTCACCGGCTCCAGATTTATCAG
CAATAAACCAGCCAGCCGGAAGGGCCGAGCGCAGAAGTGGTCCTGCAACTTTATCCGCCTCCATCCAGTC
TATTAATTGTTGCCGGGAAGCTAGAGTAAGTAGTTCGCCAGTTAATAGTTTGCGCAACGTTGTTGCCATT
GCTGCAGGCATCGTGGTGTCACGCTCGTCGTTTGGTATGGCTTCATTCAGCTCCGGTTCCCAACGATCAA
GGCGAGTTACATGATCCCCCATGTTGTGCAAAAAAGCGGTTAGCTCCTTCGGTCCTCCGATCGTTGTCAG
AAGTAAGTTGGCCGCAGTGTTATCACTCATGGTTATGGCAGCACTGCATAATTCTCTTACTGTCATGCCA
TCCGTAAGATGCTTTTCTGTGACTGGTGAGTACTCAACCAAGTCATTCTGAGAATAGTGTATGCGGCGAC
CGAGTTGCTCTTGCCCGGCGTCAACACGGGATAATACCGCGCCACATAGCAGAACTTTAAAAGTGCTCAT
CATTGGAAAACGTTCTTCGGGGCGAAAACTCTCAAGGATCTTACCGCTGTTGAGATCCAGTTCGATGTAA
CCCACTCGTGCACCCAACTGATCTTCAGCATCTTTTACTTTCACCAGCGTTTCTGGGTGAGCAAAAACAG
GAAGGCAAAATGCCGCAAAAAAGGGAATAAGGGCGACACGGAAATGTTGAATACTCATACTCTTCCTTTT
TCAATATTATTGAAGCATTTATCAGGGTTATTGTCTCATGAGCGGATACATATTTGAATGTATTTAGAAA
AATAAACAAATAGGGGTTCCGCGCACATTTCCCCGAAAAGTGCCACCTGACGTCTAAGAAACCATTATTA
TCATGACATTAACCTATAAAAATAGGCGTATCACGAGGCCCTTTCGT
Features (pLannotate 1.2.2; 9 found; start..end, strand, type, name):
     56..2568    +  promoter       Ac5 promoter: Drosophila melanogaster actin 5C promoter
   2588..3304    +  CDS            EGFP: EGFP is a basic (constitutively fluorescent) green fluorescent protein published in 1996, derived from Aequorea victoria. It is reported to be a rapidly-maturing weak dimer with moderate acid sensitivity.
   4192..4233    +  CDS            V5 tag: epitope tag from simian virus 5
   4333..4467    -  polyA_signal   SV40 poly(A) signal: SV40 polyadenylation signal
   4490..4574    -  CDS            large T antigen (fragment): large T antigen from SV40 (simian virus 40)
   4575..5045    +  CDS            TcR (fragment): tetracycline efflux protein; tet; confers resistance to tetracycline
   5089..5677    -  rep_origin     ori: high-copy-number ColE1/pMB1/pBR322/pUC origin of replication
   5848..6708    -  CDS            AmpR: β-lactamase; bla; confers resistance to ampicillin, carbenicillin, and related antibiotics
   6709..6813    -  promoter       AmpR promoter: bla
