[The description below was written by a language model from this plasmid's Addgene catalogue record and pLannotate feature annotations shown in this document.]
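Description:
pAc5.1B-EGFP-DmHPat_226-499_A is an insect-cell expression plasmid of about 6.9 kb that produces a fragment of the Drosophila melanogaster HPat protein (gene Patr-1, CG5208) fused to EGFP. The catalogue lists the backbone as unknown, but the name and the annotated parts are consistent with a pAc5.1-type vector. Expression is driven by the Drosophila actin 5C (Ac5) promoter, a strong constitutive promoter commonly used in cultured fly cells such as S2 cells. In bacteria the plasmid is maintained through a ColE1/pUC-type origin and selected with ampicillin via the bla gene and its own promoter. The catalogue describes it as low copy, although the origin is annotated as a high-copy type. Short fragments annotated as tetracycline resistance and SV40 large T antigen appear to be non-functional backbone remnants.

The EGFP coding sequence lies immediately downstream of the Ac5 promoter. It is followed by an unannotated stretch of roughly 900 nt whose position and length fit the insert, HPat residues 226–499, which would make EGFP an N-terminal tag. A vector-encoded V5 epitope sits downstream of this region, but the record does not say whether it is in frame with the insert or excluded by a stop codon. An SV40 polyadenylation signal follows, although it is annotated on the opposite strand.

The depositor notes that the open reading frame was derived from an NCBI reference transcript and that the sequence may be theoretical. The associated study concerns HPat as a link between mRNA deadenylation and decapping. This truncation construct would therefore suit domain-mapping work, such as localisation or interaction assays with the GFP-tagged fragment in Drosophila cells.
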