Addgene plasmid #145872: pAc5.1B-EGFP-DmHPat_226-499_A
Purpose: Insect Expression of DmHPat_226-499
Depositing lab: Elisa Izaurralde. Depositing organization: Max Planck Institute for Developmental Biology. Publication: HPat provides a link between deadenylation and decapping in metazoa. Haas G, Braun JE, Igreja C, Tritschler F, Nishihara T, Izaurralde E. J Cell Biol. 2010 Apr 19. 189(2):289-302. 10.1083/jcb.200910141 PubMed 20404111.
Backbone
  Vector backbone: Unknown
  Vector type: Insect Expression
Growth in bacteria
  Bacterial resistance: Ampicillin, 100 μg/mL
  Growth temperature: 37°C
  Growth strain: DH5alpha
  Copy number: Low Copy
Gene/Insert
  Gene/Insert name: DmHPat_226-499
  Species: D. melanogaster (fly)
  Entrez Gene: Patr-1 (a.k.a. anon-WO0118547.282, BcDNA:LD27979, CG5208, Dmel\CG5208, HPat, LD27979)
  Cloning method: Unknown
Terms and licenses: Academic/Nonprofit Terms; Industry Terms: Not Available to Industry
Depositor comments: ORF extracted from NCBI: NM_142335.2. Plasmids from this collection were made available to the research community and donated after the lab closed. Please note that the sequence provided by the depositing laboratory may be theoretical/predicted or based on Sanger sequencing results. There may be discrepancies between sequencing results obtained by Addgene and the depositor sequence. If an Addgene verified sequence is not available, please contact before placing your order to request that our lab fully sequence the plasmid.
How to cite: pAc5.1B-EGFP-DmHPat_226-499_A was a gift from Elisa Izaurralde (Addgene plasmid # 145872 ; http://n2t.net/addgene:145872 ; RRID:Addgene_145872)
